>Addgene plasmid #188949 | pBBR1_DVK_GH | addgene full sequence | sequence record 388761 | Addgene NGS Result
TGCCAGAGACCTGCACCATATGCGGTGTGAAATACCGCACAGATGCGTAAGGAGAAAATACCGCATCAGG
CGCCATTCGCCATTCAGGCTGCGCAACTGTTGGGAAGGGCGATCGGTGCGGGCCTCTTCGCTATTACGCC
AGCTGGCGAAAGGGGGATGTGCTGCAAGGCGATTAAGTTGGGTAACGCCAGGGTTTTCCCAGTCACGACG
TTGTAAAACGACGGCCAGTGAATTCGAGCTCGGTACCCGGGGATCCTCTAGAGTCGACCTGCAGGCATGC
AAGCTTGGCGTAATCATGGTCATAGCTGTTTCCTGTGTGAAATTGTTATCCGCTCACAATTCCACACAAC
ATACGAGCCGGAAGCATAAAGTGTAAAGCCTGGGGTGCCTAATGAGTGAGCTAACTCACATTAATTGCGT
TGCGCTCACTGCCCGCTTTCCAGTCGGGAAACCTGTCGTGCCAGCTGCATTAATGAATCGGCCAACGCGC
GGGGGTCTCTACTAATGTCTTCAGCAGTAGGACAAATCCGCCGCCCTAGACAGCTGGGCGCGCCCCCCCT
ACGGGCTTGCTCTCCGGGCTTCGCCCTGCGCGGTCGCTGCGCTCCCTTGCCAGCCCGTGGATATGTGGAC
GATGGCCGCGAGCGGCCACCGGCTGGCTCGCTTCGCTCGGCCCGTGGACAACCCTGCTGGACAAGCTGAT
GGACAGGCTGCGCCTGCCCACGAGCTTGACCACAGGGATTGCCCACCGGCTACCCAGCCTTCGACCACAT
ACCCACCGGCTCCAACTGCGCGGCCTGCGGCCTTGCCCCATCAATTTTTTTAATTTTCTCTGGGGAAAAG
CCTCCGGCCTGCGGCCTGCGCGCTTCGCTTGCCGGTTGGACACCAAGTGGAAGGCGGGTCAAGGCTCGCG
CAGCGACCGCGCAGCGGCTTGGCCTTGACGCGCCTGGAACGACCCAAGCCTATGCGAGTGGGGGCAGTCG
AAGGGCGAAGCCCGCCCGCCTGCCCCCCGAGCCTCACGGCGGCGAGTGCGGGGGTTCCAAGGGGGCAGCG
CCACCTTGGGCAAGGCCGAAGGCCGCGCAGTCGATCAACAAGCCCCGGAGGGGCCACTTTTTGCCGGAGG
GGGAGCCGCGCCGAAGGCGTGGGGGAACCCCGCAGGGGTGCCCTTCTTTGGGCACCAAAGAACTAGATAT
AGGGCGAAATGCGAAAGACTTAAAAATCAACAACTTAAAAAAGGGGGGTACGCAACAGCTCATTGCGGCA
CCCCCCGCAATAGCTCATTGCGTAGGTTAAAGAAAATCTGTAATTGACTGCCACTTTTACGCAACGCATA
ATTGTTGTCGCGCTGCCGAAAAGTTGCAGCTGATTGCGCATGGTGCCGCAACCGTGCGGCACCCCTACCG
CATGGAGATAAGCATGGCCACGCAGTCCAGAGAAATCGGCATTCAAGCCAAGAACAAGCCCGGTCACTGG
GTGCAAACGGAACGCAAAGCGCATGAGGCGTGGGCCGGGCTTATTGCGAGGAAACCCACGGCGGCAATGC
TGCTGCATCACCTCGTGGCGCAGATGGGCCACCAGAACGCCGTGGTGGTCAGCCAGAAAACACTTTCCAA
GCTCATCGGACGTTCTTTGCGGACGGTCCAATACGCAGTCAAGGACTTGGTGGCCGAGCGCTGGATCTCC
GTCGTGAAGCTCAACGGCCCCGGCACCGTGTCGGCCTACGTGGTCAATGACCGCGTGGCGTGGGGCCAGC
CCCGCGACCAGTTGCGCCTGTCGGTGTTCAGTGCCGCCGTGGTGGTTGATCACGACGACCAGGACGAATC
GCTGTTGGGGCATGGCGACCTGCGCCGCATCCCGACCCTGTATCCGGGCGAGCAGCAACTACCGACCGGC
CCCGGCGAGGAGCCGCCCAGCCAGCCCGGCATTCCGGGCATGGAACCAGACCTGCCAGCCTTGACCGAAA
CGGAGGAATGGGAACGGCGCGGGCAGCAGCGCCTGCCGATGCCCGATGAGCCGTGTTTTCTGGACGATGG
CGAGCCGTTGGAGCCGCCGACACGGGTAACGCTGCCGCGCCGGTAGGGCCGGCCTACGGCCAGCCTCGCA
GAGCAGGATTCCCGTTGAGCACCGCCAGGTGCGAATAAGGGACAGTGAAGAAGGAACACCCGCTCGCGGG
TGGGCCTACTTCACCTATCCTGCCCTTGTGTCTCAAAATCTCTGATGTACATTGCACAAGATAAAAATAT
ATCATCATGAACAATAAAACTGTCTGCTTACATAAACAGTAATACAAGGGGTGTTATGAGCCATATTCAA
CGGGAAACGTCTTGCTCCAGGCCGCGATTAAATTCCAACATGGATGCTGATTTATATGGGTATAAATGGG
CTCGCGATAATGTCGGGCAATCAGGTGCGACAATCTATCGATTGTATGGGAAGCCCGATGCGCCAGAGTT
GTTTCTGAAACATGGCAAAGGTAGCGTTGCCAATGATGTTACAGATGAGATGGTCAGACTAAACTGGCTG
ACGGAATTTATGCCTCTTCCGACCATCAAGCATTTTATCCGTACTCCTGATGATGCATGGTTACTCACCA
CTGCGATCCCCGGGAAAACAGCATTCCAGGTATTAGAAGAATATCCTGATTCAGGTGAAAATATTGTTGA
TGCGCTGGCAGTGTTCCTGCGCCGGTTGCATTCGATTCCTGTTTGTAATTGTCCTTTTAACAGCGATCGC
GTATTTCGTCTCGCTCAGGCGCAATCACGAATGAATAACGGTTTGGTTGATGCGAGTGATTTTGATGACG
AGCGTAATGGCTGGCCTGTTGAACAAGTCTGGAAAGAAATGCATAAGCTTTTGCCATTCTCACCGGATTC
AGTCGTCACTCATGGTGATTTCTCACTTGATAACCTTATTTTTGACGAGGGGAAATTAATAGGTTGTATT
GATGTCGGACGAGTCGGAATCGCAGACCGATACCAGGATCTTGCCATCCTATGGAACTGCCTCGGTGAGT
TTTCTCCTTCATTACAGAAACGGCTTTTTCAAAAATATGGTATTGATAATCCTGATATGAATAAATTGCA
GTTTCATTTGATGCTCGATGAGTTTTTCTAAGGTAACTGTCAGACCAAGTTTACTCATATATACTTTAGA
TTGATTTTTCGTTCCACTGAGCGTCAGACCCCAGAACTCTGTCAGACCGAGTGGAAGACAT
Features (pLannotate 1.2.2; 11 found; start..end, strand, type, name):
     12..70      +  misc_feature   bom (fragment): basis of mobility region from pBR322
     76..233     -  CDS            lacZα (fragment): LacZα fragment of β-galactosidase; lacZ fragment
    230..286     +  misc_feature   MCS: pUC18/19 multiple cloning site
    323..339     -  protein_bind   lac operator: The lac repressor binds to the lac operator to inhibit transcription in E. coli. This inhibition can be relieved by adding lactose or isopropyl-β-D-thiogalactopyranoside (IPTG). lac repressor encoded by lacI
    347..377     -  promoter       lac promoter: promoter for the E. coli lac operon
    392..413     -  protein_bind   CAP binding site: CAP binding activates transcription in the presence of cAMP. E. coli catabolite activator protein
    429..569     -  CDS            lacI (fragment): LACI_ECOLI - Experimental evidence at protein level: Swiss-Prot protein existence level 1. Repressor of the lactose operon. Binds allolactose as an inducer. From Escherichia coli (strain K12).
    642..1413    +  rep_origin     pBBR1 oriV: replication origin of the broad-host-range plasmid pBBR1 from Bordetella bronchiseptica; requires the pBBR1 Rep protein for replication
   1414..2076    +  CDS            pBBR1 Rep: replication protein for the broad-host-range plasmid pBBR1 from Bordetella bronchiseptica
   2087..2195    -  oriT           oriT: incP origin of transfer
   2296..3111    +  CDS            KanR: aminoglycoside phosphotransferase; aph(3')-Ia; confers resistance to kanamycin in bacteria or G418 (Geneticin®) in eukaryotes
