[The description below was written by a language model from this plasmid's Addgene catalogue record and pLannotate feature annotations shown in this document.]
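Description:
pBBR1_DVK_GH is an empty Level 1 destination vector for CIDAR MoClo (Golden Gate-style modular cloning), built on the broad-host-range pBBR1 replicon rather than a standard E. coli-only backbone. The 3.2 kb plasmid carries the pBBR1 oriV together with the pBBR1 Rep gene, whose product is required for replication from that origin. The pair allows maintenance at low copy number in E. coli and, in principle, in a range of other Gram-negative bacteria. Selection is by kanamycin through an aph(3')-Ia aminoglycoside phosphotransferase (KanR). The annotation also detects an incP-type oriT and a fragment of the pBR322 bom region, elements associated with conjugative mobilisation, although the catalogue entry does not comment on whether conjugation is an intended delivery route.

The cloning site is a lacZα dropout cassette: a lacZα fragment with a pUC-type multiple cloning site, driven by the lac promoter with its operator and CAP binding site, plus a residual lacI fragment that is likely carried over from the source of the cassette. According to the record this cassette is flanked by the CIDAR "G" and "H" fusion sites (scars), which define the position the assembled unit will occupy when several Level 1 units are later combined. The scars themselves and the Type IIS enzyme sites used for assembly are not annotated in the feature table. Successful assembly of parts such as promoter, ribosome binding site, coding sequence and terminator replaces lacZα, so correct clones can be picked by blue/white screening. The vector has no insert of its own and belongs to a toolkit extension aimed at transferring modular genetic parts systematically into diverse bacteria.
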