Addgene plasmid #188949: pBBR1_DVK_GH
Purpose: (Empty Backbone) Level 1 destination vector containing pBBR1 origin of replication and CIDAR GH scars
Depositing lab: Eric Young. Depositing organization: Worcester Polytechnic Institute. Publication: Systematic Part Transfer by Extending a Modular Toolkit to Diverse Bacteria. Keating KW, Young EM. ACS Synth Biol. 2023 Jun 9. doi: 10.1021/acssynbio.3c00104. PubMed 37294017.
Backbone
  Vector backbone: pBBR1
  Modifications to backbone: CIDAR MoClo cloning site, kanamycin resistance
  Vector type: Bacterial Expression, Synthetic Biology
Growth in bacteria
  Bacterial resistance: Kanamycin, 50 μg/mL
  Growth temperature: 37°C
  Growth strain: DH5alpha
  Growth instructions: Contains lacZ-alpha cassette for blue/white screening
  Copy number: Low Copy
Gene/Insert
  Cloning method: Restriction Enzyme
Terms and licenses: Academic/Nonprofit Terms; Industry Terms: Not Available to Industry
How to cite: pBBR1_DVK_GH was a gift from Eric Young (Addgene plasmid # 188949 ; http://n2t.net/addgene:188949 ; RRID:Addgene_188949)
